Addgene plasmid #59142: pENTR-p38KTRClover
Purpose: ORF encoding p38 KTR mClover flanked by Gateway sequences
Depositing lab: Markus Covert. Depositing organization: Stanford University. Publication: High-sensitivity measurements of multiple kinase activities in live single cells. Regot S, Hughey JJ, Bajar BT, Carrasco S, Covert MW. Cell. 2014 Jun 19;157(7):1724-34. doi: 10.1016/j.cell.2014.04.039. PubMed 24949979.
Backbone
  Vector backbone: pENTR
Growth in bacteria
  Bacterial resistance: Kanamycin, 50 μg/mL
  Growth temperature: 37°C
  Growth strain: DH5alpha
  Copy number: Unknown
Gene/Insert
  Gene/Insert name: p38 Kinase Translocation Reporter
  Species: H. sapiens (human), M. musculus (mouse)
  Entrez Gene: MAPK14 (a.k.a. CSBP, CSBP1, CSBP2, CSPB1, EXIP, Mxi2, PRKM14, PRKM15, RK, SAPK2A, p38, p38ALPHA)
  Cloning method: Gibson Cloning
  Sequencing primers: 5′ CCTTTTTGCGTTTCTACA
Terms and licenses: Academic/Nonprofit Terms; Industry Terms: Not Available to Industry
How to cite: pENTR-p38KTRClover was a gift from Markus Covert (Addgene plasmid # 59142 ; http://n2t.net/addgene:59142 ; RRID:Addgene_59142)
