[The description below was written by a language model from this plasmid's Addgene catalogue record and the feature table of its GenBank file.]
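Description:
pENTR-p38KTRClover is a 3,133 bp Gateway entry clone built on the pENTR backbone. It carries an open reading frame for a p38 kinase translocation reporter (KTR) fused to the green fluorescent protein mClover. It is a bacterial shuttle and storage plasmid, not an expression vector. It replicates in E. coli from a high-copy ColE1/pUC-type origin and is selected with kanamycin through the aph(3')-Ia aminoglycoside phosphotransferase gene. The rrnB T1 and T2 transcription terminators sit upstream of the cloning region, where they shield the insert from read-through transcription originating in the backbone.

The payload lies between the attL1 and attL2 recombination sites and was assembled by Gibson cloning. The feature table does not annotate the reporter as a coding sequence. Its position is indicated only by the attL sites and by EGFP-type primer binding sites, which are consistent with the GFP-derived mClover portion. No promoter is annotated for the insert, as expected for an entry clone: expression requires an LR Clonase reaction that moves the ORF into an attR-containing destination vector supplying the promoter and any delivery elements.

The record lists human and mouse as the insert species and links it to MAPK14 (p38α), the kinase whose activity is being reported, but it does not detail the sensor's component sequences. In general, a KTR converts phosphorylation by its target kinase into a shift of the fluorescent protein between nucleus and cytoplasm. p38 activity can then be read from the ratio of cytoplasmic to nuclear fluorescence in live single cells, which fits the associated publication on measuring multiple kinase activities in live single cells.
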