LOCUS       Exported 3133 bp ds-DNA circular SYN 12-MAY-2021
DEFINITION  ORF encoding p38 KTR mClover flanked by Gateway sequences.
ACCESSION   .
VERSION     .
KEYWORDS    pENTR-p38KTRClover
SOURCE      synthetic DNA construct
  ORGANISM  synthetic DNA construct
REFERENCE   1 (bases 1 to 3133)
  AUTHORS   Regot S, Hughey JJ, Bajar BT, Carrasco S, Covert MW
  TITLE     High-sensitivity measurements of multiple kinase activities in live
            single cells.
  JOURNAL   Cell. 2014 Jun 19;157(7):1724-34. doi: 10.1016/j.cell.2014.04.039.
  PUBMED    24949979
REFERENCE   2 (bases 1 to 3133)
  AUTHORS   .
  TITLE     Direct Submission
  JOURNAL   Exported May 12, 2021 from SnapGene Server 1.1.58
            http://www.snapgene.com
FEATURES             Location/Qualifiers
     source          1..3133
                     /organism="synthetic DNA construct"
                     /mol_type="other DNA"
     terminator      103..189
                     /gene="Escherichia coli rrnB"
                     /label=rrnB T1 terminator
                     /note="transcription terminator T1 from the E. coli rrnB
                     gene"
     terminator      281..308
                     /label=rrnB T2 terminator
                     /note="transcription terminator T2 from the E. coli rrnB
                     gene"
     primer_bind     316..339
                     /label=pENTR-F
                     /note="pENTR vectors, forward primer"
     protein_bind    358..457
                     /gene="mutant version of attL"
                     /label=attL1
                     /bound_moiety="LR Clonase(TM)"
                     /note="recombination site for the Gateway(R) LR reaction"
     primer_bind     complement(697..718)
                     /label=EGFP-N
                     /note="EGFP, reverse primer"
     primer_bind     1305..1326
                     /label=EGFP-C
                     /note="EGFP, forward primer"
     protein_bind    complement(1362..1461)
                     /gene="mutant version of attL"
                     /label=attL2
                     /bound_moiety="LR Clonase(TM)"
                     /note="recombination site for the Gateway(R) LR reaction"
     primer_bind     complement(1573..1592)
                     /label=pENTR-R
                     /note="pENTR vectors, reverse primer"
     CDS             1584..2393
                     /codon_start=1
                     /gene="aph(3')-Ia"
                     /product="aminoglycoside phosphotransferase"
                     /label=KanR
                     /note="confers resistance to kanamycin in bacteria or G418
                     (Geneticin(R)) in eukaryotes"
                     /translation="MSHIQRETSRPRLNSNMDADLYGYKWARDNVGQSGATIYRLYGKP
                     DAPELFLKHGKGSVANDVTDEMVRLNWLTEFMPLPTIKHFIRTPDDAWLLTTAIPGKTA
                     FQVLEEYPDSGENIVDALAVSLRRLHSIPVCNCPFNSDRVFRLAQAQSRMNNGLVDASD
                     FDDERNGWPVEQVWKEMHKLLPFSPDSVVTHGDFSLDNLIFDEGKLIGCIDVGRVGIAD
                     RYQDLAILWNCLGEFSPSLQKRLFQKYGIDNPDMNKLQFHLMLDEFF"
     primer_bind     complement(1651..1670)
                     /label=Kan-R
                     /note="Kanamycin resistance gene, reverse primer"
     rep_origin      2483..3071
                     /direction=RIGHT
                     /label=ori
                     /note="high-copy-number ColE1/pMB1/pBR322/pUC origin of
                     replication"
     primer_bind     2972..2991
                     /label=pBR322ori-F
                     /note="pBR322 origin, forward primer"
ORIGIN
        1 ctttcctgcg ttatcccctg attctgtgga taaccgtatt accgctagca tggatctcgg
       61 ggacgtctaa ctactaagcg agagtaggga actgccaggc atcaaataaa acgaaaggct
      121 cagtcggaag actgggcctt tcgttttatc tgttgtttgt cggtgaacgc tctcctgagt
      181 aggacaaatc cgccgggagc ggatttgaac gttgtgaagc aacggcccgg agggtggcgg
      241 gcaggacgcc cgccataaac tgccaggcat caaactaagc agaaggccat cctgacggat
      301 ggcctttttg cgtttctaca aactcttcct gttagttagt tacttaagct cgggccccaa
      361 ataatgattt tattttgact gatagtgacc tgttcgttgc aacaaattga taagcaatgc
      421 ttttttataa tgccaacttt gtacaaaaaa gcaggctcca ccatgcgtaa gccagatctc
      481 cgcgttctta tcccacctgg cagcaagaac acgatgccat cagtgaatca aaggataaat
      541 aactccaagc gctcggccgg tctcaacgaa gacgagtcgc catctaagaa gctggcgtcg
      601 ccggaggtgt cgtcaaggct ggagcgcctg accctccagt ccagcactag tatggtgagc
      661 aagggcgagg agctgttcac cggggtggtg cccatcctgg tcgagctgga cggcgacgta
      721 aacggccaca agttcagcgt ccgcggcgag ggcgagggcg atgccaccaa cggcaagctg
      781 accctgaagt tcatctgcac caccggcaag ctgcccgtgc cctggcccac cctcgtgacc
      841 accttcggct acggcgtggc ctgcttcagc cgctaccccg accacatgaa gcagcacgac
      901 ttcttcaagt ccgccatgcc cgaaggctac gtccaggagc gcaccatctc tttcaaggac
      961 gacggtacct acaagacccg cgccgaggtg aagttcgagg gcgacaccct ggtgaaccgc
     1021 atcgagctga agggcatcga cttcaaggag gacggcaaca tcctggggca caagctggag
     1081 tacaacttca acagccacaa cgtctatatc acggccgaca agcagaagaa cggcatcaag
     1141 gctaacttca agatccgcca caacgttgag gacggcagcg tgcagctcgc cgaccactac
     1201 cagcagaaca cccccatcgg cgacggcccc gtgctgctgc ccgacaacca ctacctgagc
     1261 catcagtccg ccctgagcaa agaccccaac gagaagcgcg atcacatggt cctgctggag
     1321 ttcgtgaccg ccgcctaagc ggccgcactc gagatatcta gacccagctt tcttgtacaa
     1381 agttggcatt ataagaaagc attgcttatc aatttgttgc aacgaacagg tcactatcag
     1441 tcaaaataaa atcattattt gccatccagc tgcagctctg gcccgtgtct caaaatctct
     1501 gatgttacat tgcacaagat aaaaatatat catcatgaac aataaaactg tctgcttaca
     1561 taaacagtaa tacaaggggt gttatgagcc atattcaacg ggaaacgtcg aggccgcgat
     1621 taaattccaa catggatgct gatttatatg ggtataaatg ggctcgcgat aatgtcgggc
     1681 aatcaggtgc gacaatctat cgcttgtatg ggaagcccga tgcgccagag ttgtttctga
     1741 aacatggcaa aggtagcgtt gccaatgatg ttacagatga gatggtcaga ctaaactggc
     1801 tgacggaatt tatgcctctt ccgaccatca agcattttat ccgtactcct gatgatgcat
     1861 ggttactcac cactgcgatc cccggaaaaa cagcattcca ggtattagaa gaatatcctg
     1921 attcaggtga aaatattgtt gatgcgctgg cagtgtccct gcgccggttg cattcgattc
     1981 ctgtttgtaa ttgtcctttt aacagcgatc gcgtatttcg tctcgctcag gcgcaatcac
     2041 gaatgaataa cggtttggtt gatgcgagtg attttgatga cgagcgtaat ggctggcctg
     2101 ttgaacaagt ctggaaagaa atgcataaac ttttgccatt ctcaccggat tcagtcgtca
     2161 ctcatggtga tttctcactt gataacctta tttttgacga ggggaaatta ataggttgta
     2221 ttgatgttgg acgagtcgga atcgcagacc gataccagga tcttgccatc ctatggaact
     2281 gcctcggtga gttttctcct tcattacaga aacggctttt tcaaaaatat ggtattgata
     2341 atcctgatat gaataaattg cagtttcatt tgatgctcga tgagtttttc taatcagaat
     2401 tggttaattg gttgtaacat tattcagatt gggccccgtt ccactgagcg tcagacccgg
     2461 tagaaaagat caaaggatct tcttgagatc ctttttttct gcgcgtaatc tgctgcttgc
     2521 aaacaaaaaa accaccgcta ccagcggtgg tttgtttgcc ggatcaagag ctaccaactc
     2581 tttttccgaa ggtaactggc ttcagcagag cgcagatacc aaatactgtt cttctagtgt
     2641 agccgtagtt aggccaccac ttcaagaact ctgtagcacc gcctacatac ctcgctctgc
     2701 taatcctgtt accagtggct gctgccagtg gcgataagtc gtgtcttacc gggttggact
     2761 caagacgata gttaccggat aaggcgcagc ggtcgggctg aacggggggt tcgtgcacac
     2821 agcccagctt ggagcgaacg acctacaccg aactgagata cctacagcgt gagctatgag
     2881 aaagcgccac gcttcccgaa gggagaaagg cggacaggta tccggtaagc ggcagggtcg
     2941 gaacaggaga gcgcacgagg gagcttccag ggggaaacgc ctggtatctt tatagtcctg
     3001 tcgggtttcg ccacctctga cttgagcgtc gatttttgtg atgctcgtca ggggggcgga
     3061 gcctatggaa aaacgccagc aacgcggcct ttttacggtt cctggccttt tgctggcctt
     3121 ttgctcacat gtt
//
