>Addgene plasmid #59142 | pENTR-p38KTRClover | addgene partial sequence | sequence record 95665 | pENTR-F 5'-CTACAAACTCTTCCTGTTAGTTAG-3'
GGGCCCCAAATAATGATTTTATTTTGACTGATAGTGACCTGTTCGTTGCAACAAATTGATAAGCAATGCT
TTTTTATAATGCCAACTTTGTACAAAAAAGCAGGCTCCACCATGCGTAAGCCAGATCTCCGCGTTCTTAT
CCCACCTGGCAGCAAGAACACGATGCCATCAGTGAATCAAAGGATAAATAACTCCAAGCGCTCGGCCGGT
CTCAACGAAGACGAGTCGCCATCTAAGAAGCTGGCGTCGCCGGAGGTGTCGTCAAGGCTGGAGCGCCTGA
CCCTCCAGTCCAGCACTAGTATGGTGAGCAAGGGCGAGGAGCTGTTCACCGGGGTTGTGCCCATCCTGGT
CGAGCTGGACGGCGACGTAAACGGCCACAAGTTCAGCGTCCGCGGCGAGGGCGAGGGCGATGCCACCAAC
GGCAAGCTGACCCTGAAGTTCATCTGCACCACCGGCAAGCTGCCCGTGCCCTGGCCCACCCTCGTGACCA
CCTTCGGCTACGGCGTGGCCTGCTTCAGCCGCTACCCCGACCACATGAAGCAGCACGACTTCTTCAAGTC
CGCCATGCCCGAAGGCTACGTCCAGGAGCGCACCATCTCTTTCAAGGACGACGGTACCTACAAGACCCGC
GCCGAGGTGAAGTTCGAGGGCGACACCCTGGTGAACCGCATCGAGCTGAAGGGCATCGACTTCAAGGAGG
ACGGCAACATCCTGGGGCACAAGCTGGAGTACAACTTCAACAGCCACAACGTCTATATCACGGCCGACAA
GC
