>Addgene plasmid #59142 | pENTR-p38KTRClover | addgene partial sequence | sequence record 95667 | Kan-R 5'-ATCGCGAGCCCATTTATACC-3'
CATGTTGGAATTTAATCGCGGCCTCGACGTTTCCCGTTGAATATGGCTCATAACACCCCTTGTATTACTG
TTTATGTAAGCAGACAGTTTTATTGTTCATGATGATATATTTTTATCTTGTGCAATGTAACATCAGAGAT
TTTGAGACACGGGCCAGAGCTGCAGCTGGATGGCAAATAATGATTTTATTTTGACTGATAGTGACCTGTT
CGTTGCAACAAATTGATAAGCAATGCTTTCTTATAATGCCAACTTTGTACAAGAAAGCTGGGTCTAGATA
TCTCGAGTGCGGCCGCTTAGGCGGCGGTCACGAACTCCAGCAGGACCATGTGATCGCGCTTCTCGTTGGG
GTCTTTGCTCAGGGCGGACTGATGGCTCAGGTAGTGGTTGTCGGGCAGCAGCACGGGGCCGTCGCCGATG
GGGGTGTTCTGCTGGTAGTGGTCGGCGAGCTGCACGCTGCCGTCCTCAACGTTGTGGCGGATCTTGAAGT
TAGCCTTGATGCCGTTCTTCTGCTTGTCGGCCGTGATATAGACGTTGTGGCTGTTGAAGTTGTACTCCAG
CTTGTGCCCCAGGATGTTGCCGTCCTCCTTGAAGTCGATGCCCTTCAGCTCGATGCGGTTCACCAGGGTG
TCGCCCTCGAACTTCACCTCGGCGCG
